>Addgene plasmid #176702 | pLIB-RSP23 | addgene full sequence | sequence record 346863 | Addgene NGS Result
TATGTCAACTGGGTTTGTGCCTTCATCCGTTTCCACGGTGTGCGTCACCCGGCAACCTTGGGCAGCAGCG
AAGTCGAGGCATTTCTGTCCTGGCTGGCGAACGAGCGCAAGGTTTCGGTCTCCACGCATCGTCAGGCATT
GGCGGCCTTGCTGTTCTTCTACGGCAAGGTGCTGTGCACGGATCTGCCCTTGCTTCAGGAGATCGGTAGA
CCTCGGCCGTCGCGGCGCTTGCCGGTGGTGCTGACCCCGGATGAAGTGGTTCGCATCCTCGGTTTTCTGG
AAGGCGAGCATCGTTTGTTCGCCCAGGACTCTAGCTATAGTTCTAGTGGTTGGCTACAGCTTTGTTTGTA
CTATCAACAGGTTGAACTGCTGATCAACAGATCCTCTACGCGGCCGCGGTACCATAACTTCGTATAGCAT
ACATTATACGAAGTTATCTGGTTTTACTAGTATCGATTCGCGACCTACTCCGGAATATTAATAGATCATG
GAGATAATTAAAATGATAACCATCTCGCAAATAAATAAGTATTTTACTGTTTTCGTAACAGTTTTGTAAT
AAAAAAACCTATAAATATTCCGGATTATTCATACCGTCCCACCATCGGGCGCGGATCCATGGCGGAGCTG
GAGAAGACTTTTGCACTCATAAAGCCAGATGCTGTCCGCGCAGGCAAGGCTCAGGAAATCATGCAGCTTA
TAGAGTTGAACGGTTTCACCATCATTGCTAAGCAAAAGTTGCAACTCACGAGAGCCCGCGCTGAGGAATT
CTATGGAGAGCACAAGGGTAAGGAGTTTTTCCCAAAGCTTGTCAATTTTATGACATCAGGTCCGATTTGG
GCCTTGGTGCTGGCCAAACCTGGAGCAATTCTCGCTTGGCGCGCGCTTATGGGACCTACCAATGTGTTCA
AGGCAAGGGCCGAACAACCAAAATGCCTCCGCGCACTCTACGGAACAGACGGAACACAAAATGCAACCCA
CGGCAGTGATTCCCCTATATCAGCAGCCCGCGAAATTAAGTTCTTCTTCCCGACGCTCTCGGGTGATCCC
ACTATTTACGCGGAGCCCACCGCCGCGGCAGAATATATCACGAAACGCATTCAACCAGCTCTGGCAAAGG
CTCTTGCCGCCCTGGCGCGCGAGAAGCCGAGCGCTGATAAATTTGAGGCCATCACCTTTGTAGCGGGCTA
CCTGCTCCAAAATAACCCCAACAAGCCGAAGGTGCTTATGCCGGACGAGTGGGACCCCGCGCTTATGGGT
GATGATGAGGACGACGAAGCAGATTTCATCAACGCCAGACTCGCCGCGCCGACAGGAAATGACGGTGCAA
CAAAAGCAGAATTTGATGCAATGGTTGAAGCTGCAAAAGCTGATACAGGAGGTGCAGCTCCAGCCCAGGA
ATTTGTTTATCCTGATTCTAAACCAACTACTCCGGTTGTACCGGCTCCTCCGGCCCCAGGTTCTAAACCT
CCATCTGCAAGCGGTGCGAGGCCACAAAGCGCAAGGCCCACGAGTGCAAGACCGCCATCGGCGAGCGCAG
CCCCACCTGCCCCGCTGGCTCCTGTACCACCGCCGGCTTCCTCAAGCAGACCTGCGTCGGGTAGCGGTAG
GCCCCCTTCGGCGACTGCGCGCCCCCCATCAGCTACACCTCCACCGCCTCCACCTGCAGTGGAGCTGGAA
GAGGCGGATGACCCGGCGCAGCTCGACGAGGCTGCGACAAAGGTCCAAGCTGCCTTCCGTGGCTACCAAG
CTAGGAAGGAGGTCGCTGTCATGCGCTCTGAAGCCCAACCGGGAGAAGCAGCAGCCGAACCTGAACAAGA
GGCCGAGCTGCAACCGGAAGCGGAGCCGGAACCCCAGCCCGAGGGAGAGCAAGAGCCGCAACCTCAAGCC
TCCGCTTCATCGTCATTCCTTCCGGACGGTGTGACGGAGGAGATGGCTGCCGAGGCAGCAACGCGCGTAC
AGGCTCATATGAGGGGACACCTGGCTAGGAAACAGGTTGCTGCGATTAAAGCGCAGCAGGCGGCTCCAGC
AGTGGCGGAGTCTTCCGAGGCTCTCGCAGAGCCCGAACCGCAGCCTGAAGCTGAAGCTGAACCACAACCA
CAAGCTTCAGTATCTTCTTCTTTTCTGCCAGACGGAGTAACAGAAGAGATGGCAGCAGAGGCTGCGACCT
TGGTTCAAGCTCATATGCGTGGTCACCTGGCGCGTAAACAGGTTGCAGCAATCAAAGCTCAGCAAGCCGC
CCCCGCAGTTGCCGAAAGTTCAGAAGCTCAGGCCGAAGCAGAACAAACGGAGGCTGAAGCCGAGCCCCAA
CCTGATGCTGAGGCTGAAGCAGGAGCTGCTGAAGGAGAGGCCGAACCAGAGCCAGAAGCTGCAGAATAAA
AGCTTGTCGAGAAGTACTAGAGGATCATAATCAGCCATACCACATTTGTAGAGGTTTTACTTGCTTTAAA
AAACCTCCCACACCTCCCCCTGAACCTGAAACATAAAATGAATGCAATTGTTGTTGTTAACTTGTTTATT
GCAGCTTATAATGGTTACAAATAAAGCAATAGCATCACAAATTTCACAAATAAAGCATTTTTTTCACTGC
ATTCTAGTTGTGGTTTGTCCAAACTCATCAATGTATCTTATCATGTCTGGATCTGATCACTGCTTGAGCC
TAGAAGATCCGGCTGCTAACAAAGCCCGAAAGGAAGCTGAGTTGGCTGCTGCCACCGCTGAGCAATAACT
ATCATAACCCCTAGGAGATCCGAACCAGATAAGTGAAATCTAGTTCCAAACTATTTTGTCATTTTTAATT
TTCGTATTAGCTTACGACGCTACACCCAGTTCCCATCTATTTTGTCACTCTTCCCTAAATAATCCTTAAA
AACTCCATTTCCACCCCTCCCAGTTCCCAACTATTTTGTCCGCCCACAGCGGGGCATTTTTCTTCCTGTT
ATGTTTTTAATCAAACATCCTGCCAACTCCATGTGACAAACCGTCATCTTCGGCTACTTTTTCTCTGTCA
CAGAATGAAAATTTTTCTGTCATCTCTTCGTTATTAATGTTTGTAATTGACTGAATATCAACGCTTATTT
GCAGCCTGAATGGCGAATGGG
[124 nt withheld, positions 3102-3225]
C
[91 nt withheld, positions 3227-3317]
A
[49 nt withheld, positions 3319-3367]
CCTTTGACGTTGGAGTCCACGTTCTT
[37 nt withheld, positions 3394-3430]
ACCCTATCTCGGTCTATTCTTTTGATTTATAAGGGATTTTGCCGATTTCGGCCTATTGGTTAAAAAATGA
GCTGATTTAACAAAAATTTAACGCGAATTTTAACAAAATATTAACGCTTACAATTTAGGTGGCACTTTTC
GGGGAAATGTGCGCGGAACCCCTATTTGTTTATTTTTCTAAATACATTCAAATATGTATCCGCTCATGAG
ACAATAACCCTGATAAATGCTTCAATAATATTGAAAAAGGAAGAGTATGAGTATTCAACATTTCCGTGTC
GCCCTTATTCCCTTTTTTGCGGCATTTTGCCTTCCTGTTTTTGCTCACCCAGAAACGCTGGTGAAAGTAA
AAGATGCTGAAGATCAGTTGGGTGCACGAGTGGGTTACATCGAACTGGATCTCAACAGCGGTAAGATCCT
TGAGAGTTTTCGCCCCGAAGAACGTTTTCCAATGATGAGCACTTTTAAAGTTCTGCTATGTGGCGCGGTA
TTATCCCGTATTGACGCCGGGCAAGAGCAACTCGGTCGCCGCATACACTATTCTCAGAATGACTTGGTTG
AGTACTCACCAGTCACAGAAAAGCATCTTACGGATGGCATGACAGTAAGAGAATTATGCAGTGCTGCCAT
AACCATGAGTGATAACACTGCGGCCAACTTACTTCTGACAACGATCGGAGGACCGAAGGAGCTAACCGCT
TTTTTGCACAACATGGGGGATCATGTAACTCGCCTTGATCGTTGGGAACCGGAGCTGAATGAAGCCATAC
CAAACGACGAGCGTGACACCACGATGCCTGTAGCAATGGCAACAACGTTGCGCAAACTATTAACTGGCGA
ACTACTTACTCTAGCTTCCCGGCAACAATTAATAGACTGGATGGAGGCGGATAAAGTTGCAGGACCACTT
CTGCGCTCGGCCCTTCCGGCTGGCTGGTTTATTGCTGATAAATCTGGAGCCGGTGAGCGTGGGTCTCGCG
GTATCATTGCAGCACTGGGGCCAGATGGTAAGCCCTCCCGTATCGTAGTTATCTACACGACGGGGAGTCA
GGCAACTATGGATGAACGAAATAGACAGATCGCTGAGATAGGTGCCTCACTGATTAAGCATTGGTAACTG
TCAGACCAAGTTTACTCATATATACTTTAGATTGATTTAAAACTTCATTTTTAATTTAAAAGGATCTAGG
TGAAGATCCTTTTTGATAATCTCATGACCAAAATCCCTTAACGTGAGTTTTCGTTCCACTGAGCGTCAGA
CCCCGTAGAAAAGATCAAAGGATCTTCTTGAGATCCTTTTTTTCTGCGCGTAATCTGCTGCTTGCAAACA
AAAAAACCACCGCTACCAGCGGTGGTTTGTTTGCCGGATCAAGAGCTACCAACTCTTTTTCCGAAGGTAA
CTGGCTTCAGCAGAGCGCAGATACCAAATACTATTCTTCTAGTGTAGCCGTAGTTAGGCCACCACTTCAA
GAACTCTGTAGCACCGCCTACATACCTCGCTCTGCTAATCCTGTTACCAGTGGCTGCTGCCAGTGGCGAT
AAGTCGTGTCTTACCGGGTTGGACTCAAGACGATAGTTACCGGATAAGGCGCAGCGGTCGGGCTGAACGG
GGGGTTCGTGCACACAGCCCAGCTTGGAGCGAACGACCTACACCGAACTGAGATACCTACAGCGTGAGCT
ATGAGAAAGCGCCACGCTTCCCGAAGGGAGAAAGGCGGACAGGTATCCGGTAAGCGGCAGGGTCGGAACA
GGAGAGCGCACGAGGGAGCTTCCAGGGGGAAACGCCTGGTATCTTTATAGTCCTGTCGGGTTTCGCCACC
TCTGACTTGAGCGTCGATTTTTGTGATGCTCGTCAGGGGGGCGGAGCCTATGGAAAAACGCCAGCAACGC
GGCCTTTTTACGGTTCCTGGCCTTTTGCTGGCCTTTTGCTCACATGTTCTTTCCTGCGTTATCCCCTGAT
TCTGTGGATAACCGTATTACCGCCTTTGAGTGAGCTGATACCGCTCGCCGCAGCCGAACGACCGAGCGCA
GCGAGTCAGTGAGCGAGGAAGCGGAAGAGCGCCTGATGCGGTATTTTCTCCTTACGCATCTGTGCGGTAT
TTCACACCGCATAGACCAGCCGCGTAACCTGGCAAAATCGGTTACGGTTGAGTAATAAATGGATGCCCTG
CGTAAGCGGGTGTGGGCGGACAATAAAGTCTTAAACTGAACAAAATAGATCTAAACTATGACAATAAAGT
CTTAAACTAGACAGAATAGTTGTAAACTGAAATCAGTCCAGTTATGCTGTGAAAAAGCATACTGGACTTT
TGTTATGGCTAAAGCAAACTCTTCATTTTCTGAAGTGCAAATTGCCCGTCGTATTAAAGAGGGGCGTGGC
CAAGGGCATGGTAAAGACTATATTCGCGGCGTTGTGACAATTTACCGAACAACTCCGCGGCCGGGAAGCC
GATCTCGGCTTGAACGAATTGTTAGGTGGCGGTACTTGGGTCGATATCAAAGTGCATCACTTCTTCCCGT
ATGCCCAACTTTGTATAGAGAGCCACTGCGGGATCGTCACCGTAATCTGCTTGCACGTAGATCACATAAG
CACCAAGCGCGTTGGCCTCATGCTTGAGGAGATTGATGAGCGCGGTGGCAATGCCCTGCCTCCGGTGCTC
GCCGGAGACTGCGAGATCATAGATATAGATCTCACTACGCGGCTGCTCAAACTTGGGCAGAACGTAAGCC
GCGAGAGCGCCAACAACCGCTTCTTGGTCGAAGGCAGCAAGCGCGATGAATGTCTTACTACGGAGCAAGT
TCCCGAGGTAATCGGAGTCCGGCTGATGTTGGGAGTAGGTGGCTACGTCTCCGAACTCACGACCGAAAAG
ATCAAGAGCAGCCCGCATGGATTTGACTTGGTCAGGGCCGAGCCTACATGTGCGAATGATGCCCATACTT
GAGCCACCTAACTTTGTTTTAGGGCGACTGCCCTGCTGCGTAACATCGTTGCTGCTGCGTAACATCGTTG
CTGCTCCATAACATCAAACATCGACCCACGGCGTAACGCGCTTGCTGCTTGGATGCCCGAGGCATAGACT
GTACAAAAAAACAGTCATAACAAGCCATGAAAACCGCCACTGCGCCGTTACCACCGCTGCGTTCGGTCAA
GGTTCTGGACCAGTTGCGTGAGCGCATACGCTACTTGCATTACAGTTTACGAACCGAACAGGCT
Features (pLannotate 1.2.2; 18 found; start..end, strand, type, name):
    348..375     -  rep_origin     R6K γ ori (fragment): γ replication origin from E. coli plasmid R6K; requires the R6K initiator protein pi for replication
    404..437     +  protein_bind   loxP: Cre-mediated recombination occurs in the 8-bp core sequence (GCATACAT). Cre recombinase
    485..576     +  promoter       polyhedrin promoter: polh from Autographa californica; promoter for the baculovirus polyhedrin gene
    619..1032    +  CDS            ndk: NDK_VIBCM - Experimental evidence at protein level: Swiss-Prot protein existence level 1. Major role in the synthesis of nucleoside triphosphates other than ATP. The ATP gamma phosphate is transferred to the NDP beta phosphate via a ping-pong mechanism, using a phosphorylated active-site intermediate. From Vibrio cholerae serotype O1 (strain M66-2).
   2403..2486    +  CDS            large T antigen (fragment): large T antigen from SV40 (simian virus 40)
   2509..2643    +  polyA_signal   SV40 poly(A) signal: SV40 polyadenylation signal
   2672..2721    +  CDS            SET1 (fragment): solubility-enhancement tag derived from T7 phage gene 10B
   2753..2918    -  mobile_element Tn7L: mini-Tn7 element (left end of the Tn7 transposon) Tn7
   3081..3097    +  CDS            lacZα (fragment): LacZα fragment of β-galactosidase; lacZ fragment
   3102..3556    +  rep_origin     f1 ori (sequence partly withheld): f1 bacteriophage origin of replication; arrow indicates direction of (+) strand synthesis
   3582..3686    +  promoter       AmpR promoter: bla
   3687..4547    +  CDS            AmpR: β-lactamase; bla; confers resistance to ampicillin, carbenicillin, and related antibiotics
   4718..5306    +  rep_origin     ori: high-copy-number ColE1/pMB1/pBR322/pUC origin of replication
   5492..5543    -  misc_feature   bom (fragment): basis of mobility region from pBR322
   5611..5835    -  mobile_element Tn7R: mini-Tn7 element (right end of the Tn7 transposon) Tn7
   5902..6435    -  CDS            GmR: gentamycin acetyltransferase; aacC1; confers resistance to gentamycin
   6624..8       -  promoter       Pc promoter (across the origin): intI1 (promoter lies within the coding sequence); class 1 integron promoter
   6630..348     -  CDS            YPR2_ECOLX (fragment) (across the origin): Protein predicted: Swiss-Prot protein existence level 4. From Escherichia coli.
