[The description below was written by a language model from this plasmid's Addgene catalogue record and pLannotate feature annotations shown in this document.]
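Description:
pLIB-RSP23 is a baculovirus transfer plasmid built on the pLIB backbone for producing the Chlamydomonas reinhardtii radial spoke protein RSP23 in insect cells. In bacteria it is maintained as a high-copy plasmid through a ColE1/pUC-type origin and selected with ampicillin via the β-lactamase gene; an f1 origin is also present. The unmutated RSP23 coding sequence was inserted by Gibson assembly downstream of the polyhedrin promoter from Autographa californica nucleopolyhedrovirus, a very strong late viral promoter, and is followed by an SV40 polyadenylation signal. No affinity or epitope tag is recorded. The automated annotation labels the start of the insert as a nucleoside diphosphate kinase by similarity to a bacterial ndk protein. This hit probably reflects an NDK-like domain within RSP23 rather than a separate gene, although the record itself does not comment on it.

The expression cassette, together with a gentamicin resistance gene driven by a Pc integron promoter, lies between the Tn7L and Tn7R transposon ends. This arrangement allows Tn7-mediated transposition of the cassette into a baculoviral bacmid in a suitable E. coli host, with gentamicin marking the transposed segment; the resulting bacmid is then used to generate recombinant virus for infecting insect cells. A loxP site sits just upstream of the promoter, which in vectors of this type can serve for Cre-mediated fusion with other plasmids to assemble multigene constructs. Several short annotations (R6K γ ori, lacZα, SET1, large T antigen, bom) are only partial matches and are probably backbone remnants rather than functional elements. The associated work concerns the structure of the ciliary radial spoke head, consistent with use of this plasmid to make recombinant RSP23 for biochemical and structural studies.
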