Addgene plasmid #176702: pLIB-RSP23
Purpose: Expression of Chlamydomonas reinhardtii RSP23 recombinant protein in insect cells
Depositing lab: Ron Vale. Depositing organization: University of California, San Francisco (UCSF). Publication: Structure of the radial spoke head and insights into its role in mechanoregulation of ciliary beating. Grossman-Haham I, Coudray N, Yu Z, Wang F, Zhang N, Bhabha G, Vale RD. Nat Struct Mol Biol. 2021 Jan;28(1):20-28. doi: 10.1038/s41594-020-00519-9. Epub 2020 Dec 14. PubMed 33318704.
Backbone
  Vector backbone: pLIB
  Backbone size w/o insert (bp): 4886
  Vector type: Insect Expression
Growth in bacteria
  Bacterial resistance: Ampicillin, 100 μg/mL
  Growth temperature: 37°C
  Growth strain: Mach1
  Copy number: High Copy
Gene/Insert
  Gene/Insert name: RSP23
  Species: Chlamydomonas reinhardtii
  Mutation: None
  Promoter: polyhedrin
  Cloning method: Gibson Cloning
  Sequencing primers: 5′ CGTAACAGTTTTGTAATAAAAAAACCTATAAATATTCCGG; 3′ GCAAGTAAAACCTCTACAAATGTGGTATGG
Terms and licenses: Academic/Nonprofit Terms; Industry Terms: Not Available to Industry
How to cite: pLIB-RSP23 was a gift from Ron Vale (Addgene plasmid # 176702 ; http://n2t.net/addgene:176702 ; RRID:Addgene_176702)
